Addgene plasmid #89413: pSG5-chContactin2
Purpose: mammalian expression of chicken Contactin2
Depositing lab: Fritz Rathjen.
Backbone
  Vector backbone: pSG5
  Backbone manufacturer: Stratagene
  Vector type: Mammalian Expression
Growth in bacteria
  Bacterial resistance: Ampicillin, 100 μg/mL
  Growth temperature: 37°C
  Growth strain: DH5alpha
  Copy number: High Copy
Gene/Insert
  Gene/Insert name: CNTN2 (alt name: Contactin2)
  Species: G. gallus (chicken)
  Entrez Gene: CNTN2 (a.k.a. AXONIN-1)
  Promoter: SV40
  Cloning method: Restriction Enzyme; 5′ cloning site unknown (unknown if destroyed); 3′ cloning site unknown (unknown if destroyed)
  Sequencing primers: 5′ T7
Terms and licenses: Academic/Nonprofit Terms; Industry Terms: Not Available to Industry
How to cite: pSG5-chContactin2 was a gift from Fritz Rathjen (Addgene plasmid # 89413 ; http://n2t.net/addgene:89413 ; RRID:Addgene_89413)
