[The description below was written by a language model from this plasmid's Addgene catalogue record and pLannotate feature annotations shown in this document.]
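Description:
pSG5-chContactin2 is a mammalian expression plasmid built on the Stratagene pSG5 backbone and carrying the chicken (Gallus gallus) CNTN2 gene, also known as Contactin2 or axonin-1. The sequenced record is about 8.1 kb. In bacteria the plasmid replicates from a high-copy ColE1/pUC-type origin and is selected with ampicillin through a β-lactamase gene driven by its own bla promoter. An f1 bacteriophage origin is also present, which allows single-stranded DNA to be produced with helper phage. Short fragments of rop, the pBR322 bom region and lacZα appear to be backbone remnants rather than functional elements.

The expression cassette follows the standard pSG5 layout. The SV40 enhancer and early promoter drive transcription, followed by a rabbit β-globin intron, which provides a splicing event that generally improves mRNA processing and expression in mammalian cells. A T7 promoter lies between the intron and the insert, allowing in vitro transcription of the cDNA and serving as a sequencing primer site. The CNTN2 open reading frame of roughly 3.1 kb comes next, and an SV40 polyadenylation signal lies several hundred bases downstream of it. No epitope tag or reporter is annotated. The insert was cloned by restriction enzymes, but the sites used are not recorded.

CNTN2 encodes an axon-associated cell adhesion molecule that promotes neurite outgrowth through interaction with L1 and is thought to contribute to the organisation of axonal domains at nodes of Ranvier. The stated purpose is expression of chicken Contactin2 in mammalian cells. There is no mammalian selection marker, so the plasmid is best suited to transient transfection.
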