Features (pLannotate 1.2.2; 12 found; start..end, strand, type, name):
     69..418     +  promoter       SV40 promoter: SV40 enhancer and early promoter
    449..1021    +  intron         β-globin intron: intron from rabbit β-globin gene
   1076..1094    +  promoter       T7 promoter: promoter for bacteriophage T7 RNA polymerase
   1243..4350    +  CDS            CNTN2: CNTN2_CHICK - Experimental evidence at protein level: Swiss-Prot protein existence level 1. Axon-associated cell adhesion molecule (AxCAM) which promotes neurite outgrowth by interaction with the AxCAM L1 (G4) of neuritic membrane. Contributes to the organization of axonal domains at nodes of Ranvier (By similarity). From Gallus gallus (Chicken).
   5115..5236    +  polyA_signal   SV40 poly(A) signal: SV40 polyadenylation signal
   5441..6029    -  rep_origin     ori: high-copy-number ColE1/pMB1/pBR322/pUC origin of replication
   6200..7060    -  CDS            AmpR: β-lactamase; bla; confers resistance to ampicillin, carbenicillin, and related antibiotics
   7061..7165    -  promoter       AmpR promoter: bla
   7260..7295    +  CDS            rop (fragment): Rop protein, which maintains plasmids at low copy number; rop
   7397..7496    +  misc_feature   bom (fragment): basis of mobility region from pBR322
   7524..7952    -  rep_origin     f1 ori (sequence partly withheld): f1 bacteriophage origin of replication; arrow indicates direction of (+) strand synthesis
   7956..59      -  CDS            lacZα (fragment) (across the origin): LacZα fragment of β-galactosidase; lacZ fragment
>Addgene plasmid #89413 | pSG5-chContactin2 | addgene full sequence | sequence record 177501 | Addgene NGS Result
AAGTTGGGTAACGCCAGGGTTTTCCCAGTCACGACGTTGTAAAACGACGGCCAGTGAATTGTCGACTTCT
GAGGCGGAAAGAACCAGCTGTGGAATGTGTGTCAGTTAGGGTGTGGAAAGTCCCCAGGCTCCCCAGCAGG
CAGAAGTATGCAAAGCATGCATCTCAATTAGTCAGCAAGGAAAGTCCCCAGGCTCCCCAGCAGGCAGAAG
TATGCAAAGCATGCATCTCAATTAGTCAGCAACCATAGTCCCGCCCCTAACTCCGCCCATCCCGCCCCTA
ACTCCGCCCAGTTCCGCCCATTCTCCGCCCCATGGCTGACTAATTTTTTTTATTTATGCAGAGGCCGAGG
CCGCCTCGGCCTCTGAGCTATTCCAGAAGTAGTGAAGAGGCTTTTTTGGAGGCCTAGGCTTTTGCAAAAA
GCTCCGGATCGATCCTGAGAACTTCAGGGTGAGTTTGGGGACCCTTGATTGTTCTTTCTTTTTCGCTATT
GTAAAATTCATGTTATATGGAGGGGGCAAAGTTTTCAGGGTGTTGTTTAGAATGGGAAGATGTCCCTTGT
ATCACCATGGACCCTCATGATAATTTTGTTTCTTTCACTTTCTACTCTGTTGACAACCATTGTCTCCTCT
TATTTTCTTTTCATTTTCTGTAACTTTTTCGTTAAACTTTAGCTTGCATTTGTAACGAATTTTTAAATTC
ACTTTTGTTTATTTGTCAGATTGTAAGTACTTTCTCTAATCACTTTTTTTTCAAGGCAATCAGGGTATAT
TATATTGTACTTCAGCACAGTTTTAGAGAACAATTGTTATAATTAAATGATAAGGTAGAATATTTCTGCA
TATAAATTCTGGCTGGCGTGGAAATATTCTTATTGGTAGAAACAACTACATCCTGGTCATCATCCTGCCT
TTCTCTTTATGGTTACAATGATATACACTGTTTGAGATGAGGATAAAATACTCTGAGTCCAAACCGGGCC
CCTCTGCTAACCATGTTCATGCCTTCTTCTTTTTCCTACAGCTCCTGGGCAACGTGCTGGTTATTGTGCT
GTCTCATCATTTTGGCAAAGAATTGTAATACGACTCACTATAGGGCGAATTCGGCACGAGGCCGGGCTCA
GCACCGCGGCAGGAGCTCCGCGGCCCCGCACTCCCCCGCCTCATGCTCAGCCCCCGACCCTATCCCAGGG
CTGCTGTCCCCACTCAGCCATAGAGCCACGGCCATAACATCTGGAGCACAGGATGGGAGGCACTGCTGCA
TTCATCTGCACCTCCCTGGCCGTCATCATCTGCGTGGTCTGGTGCCAAGCACAGAGTGGCATGAGGAGCT
ACGGGCCGGTGTTTGAGGAGCAGCCAGCACACACCCTGTTCCCTGAAGGCTCAGCAGAAGAGAAAGTGAC
GCTGACGTGTCGAGCCAGAGCCAACCCCCCTGCAACATACAGATGGAAGATGAACGGCACAGAGCTGAAG
ATGGGGCCGGATTCACGGTACAGGTTGGTTGCTGGGGACCTGGTGATAAGCAACCCAGTGAAAGCAAAGG
ATGCAGGCTCCTACCAGTGTGTGGCAACCAACGCCCGTGGCACAGTGGTCAGCAGGGAAGCATCCCTCCG
CTTTGGCTTTTTGCAGGAATTCTCTGCAGAAGAGCGAGACCCCGTGAAGATCACCGAAGGTTGGGGAGTG
ATGTTCACCTGCAGCCCCCCTCCCCATTACCCAGCCTTGTCCTACCGGTGGCTTCTGAATGAGTTTCCCA
ACTTCATCCCAGCCGACGGAAGGCGTTTCGTCTCTCAGACCACAGGAAACCTCTACATTGCCAAGACAGA
GGCTTCCGACCTCGGCAACTACTCGTGCTTTGCCACCAGCCACATCGACTTCATCACCAAGAGCGTTTTC
AGCAAGTTCTCCCAGCTCAGCCTGGCTGCCGAGGACGCCAGGCAGTATGCACCCAGCATAAAAGCCAAGT
TCCCTGCAGACACCTACGCTCTGACCGGGCAGATGGTGACTCTGGAGTGTTTCGCCTTTGGGAACCCCGT
TCCTCAAATAAAGTGGAGGAAGCTGGATGGCTCGCAGACCTCCAAGTGGCTCTCCAGTGAGCCCCTCCTG
CACATCCAAAATGTTGACTTTGAAGATGAAGGCACTTATGAGTGCGAGGCTGAAAACATCAAAGGGAGGG
ACACCTACCAGGGCCGCATCATCATTCACGCTCAGCCGGACTGGCTGGATGTGATCACGGACACGGAAGC
TGACATTGGGTCCGACCTGCGCTGGAGCTGCGTGGCATCCGGCAAACCCCGGCCAGCAGTGCGGTGGCTG
CGGGATGGGCAACCTCTGGCCTCCCAGAACCGCATCGAAGTGAGCGGTGGAGAGCTGAGATTTTCCAAGC
TAGTCCTGGAGGACTCTGGCATGTATCAGTGTGTGGCTGAGAACAAGCATGGCACAGTATATGCAAGTGC
TGAATTAACAGTGCAAGCCTTAGCACCAGATTTTAGACTAAACCCAGTTAAACGACTGATACCTGCAGCC
CGGAGTGGGAAGGTCATCATCCCATGCCAACCGAGAGCAGCACCAAAAGCCACTGTGCTCTGGACCAAAG
GGACCGAACTGCTCACCAACAGCAGCAGGGTGACTATTACTGCTGATGGCACCTTGATCCTCCAGAACAT
AAGCAAATCTGATGAGGGAAAGTATACCTGCTTTGCTGAGAATTTCATGGGCAAAGCCAACAGCACGGGG
ATCCTCTCTGTTCGAGATGCCACCAAAATCACACTGGCACCATCCAGCGCTGATATCAATGTGGGTGAAA
ACCTCACTCTGCAGTGCCACGCATCCCACGACCCAACCATGGACCTAACCTTCACCTGGTCACTGGATGA
TTTCCCCATTGACTTGGACAAGTCGGAGGGGCATTACCGGCGAGCCAGCGTGAAGGAAGCTGTTGGGGAC
CTTGCCATCGTCAATGCCCAGCTGAAGCACTCGGGGCGGTACACATGCACAGCCCAAACGGTTGTGGACA
GCACTTCGGAGTCGGCCACGCTGACTGTCAGAGGACCCCCCGGGCCCCCAGGGGGTGTGGTGGTGAGAGA
CATTGGTGACACCACTGTCCAGCTGAGCTGGAGCCGTGGCTTTGACAACCACAGCCCCATCGCCAGGTAC
AGCATTGAGGCCAGGACGCTGCTCTCCAACAAATGGAAGCAGATGCGCACCAATCCTGTAAACATCGAAG
GCAACGCCGAGACAGCCCAGGTGGTGAACCTCATCCCTTGGATGGATTACGAGTTTCGGGTCTTAGCAAG
TAACATCCTTGGAGTTGGGGAGCCAAGCTTACCCTCCAGCAAAATCCGTACCAAAGAAGCAGCACCCACG
GTGGCACCATCTGGGCTCGGCGGCGGCGGTGGGGCTCCCAATGAGCTCATCATCAACTGGACGCCAACAC
TGCGGGACTACCAGAATGGAGACGGCTTCGGCTACATCCTGTCGTTTCGTAAGAAGGGCACTCAGGGATG
GCTCACTGCCCGCGTGCCTCATGCAGAATCCCTGCATTACGTGTACCGCAACGAGAGCATTGGGCCCTAC
ACCCCCTTCGAGGTGAAGATCAAAGCATACAACAGGAAAGGAGAGGGACCGGAGAGCCTCACTGCCATCG
TGTACTCTGCAGAAGAAGAACCAAAAGTGGCTCCATTCAGAGTTACGGCCAAAGCCGTTCTATCCTCAGA
AATGGATGTGTCCTGGGAGCCAGTGGAGCAGGGAGACATGACTGGTGTGCTGCTGGGCTATGAGATCCGG
TACTGGAAAGACGGCGATAAAGAGGAGGCAGCTGACAGAGTGAGAACAGCAGGGTTGGTCACATCGGCTC
ACGTCACAGGCCTAAATCCCAACACGAAGTACCACGTCTCAGTGAGAGCCTACAACCGTGCTGGAGCTGG
GCCCCCCAGCCCCTCTACCAACATCACGACCACAAAGCCACCACCAAGGAGGCCACCAGGCAACATCTCC
TGGACTCTGACTGGGTCTACCGTCACCATCAAGTGGGACCCAGTGGTGGCACAGGCAGATGAGTCTGCAG
TTACAGGGTACAAGATGCTTTACAGGCAGGATTCTCACTCTGCTCCCACGCTGTACCTGGCGAGCAAGAG
CCGGATTGACATCCCAGTGCCTGAGGACTTCACTCATGCCTTCGTACAGATCCGGGTGACGGGGCCTGGG
GGGGACGGGACCCCAGCAGAAGTCCACATCGTCCGAAACAGTGGGACCAGTATGATGGTGGAAGACTCCG
TGACGAGGCCGGTGCCACACGCTGCCATCATCACCACCAACTCCCTGGCCATGGTGGCCCTGATCCGCTA
CCTGGAGCTCTGATGGGGCCGGTGAAGCTGGGATGTGGGACGTGCCTCCTCCCAGGGCAGCAGGAACTGC
TCAATGTTTGGTGCTGCACCTCCGTGTTTGGACCGCAGCAGTGTTACAGAGAGGGATTTGCTAGCATTAT
CTGAAGGGAGGAAGAAAGAAACAGCTTTTTTGTTGTTGTTGTTCCTTTGGAAGAGTATGAGATTCCATAC
AAGACATGGATCTGCAACCAATCGACATCTTTTTTAAGAAATGAGCAAAACAAAGAAGAATTCTACCCAA
ATTCAGACAGCCGGCTGCCCTGCACACCGCATTGAGAAGGTTTGCTGCCTTACGAAGCCATGTACTACAA
TAACCAGACTGCTCAACTTGACTTTTTTTTTAACATGTACAGTGTATTTGGGGGAGGGGGAAGGGAGACC
GGGGACTGAGGACTTCCACGTGATGGGCACGCTCCACACCGACCCCAACCACAGCCATCTCTAAGGAGCG
ATGGGATGCGATTCACCTCCCCATCATAAGAGCCAAATTCCACAGCAATGAGCCCAAGGAGACAAAGCCA
CAAGAGACACCGCTCTCTGCTTCATGCTGAAGGAGATGGGTGAACACAAGAGTTCAGCTTGTGAACATCT
CTTTTTTTCTTTTTATGACACTGGTGTTAACTCGCAGCCTCGTGTTTGTATCAGCTGCCATGCTGTGAGG
TGCAATGTTTGATGTTATCCATATCCCACCTGGAAAACTCGTGCCGAATTCGGATCCAGATCTTATTAAA
GCAGAACTTGTTTATTGCAGCTTATAATGGTTACAAATAAAGCAATAGCATCACAAATTTCACAAATAAA
GCATTTTTTTCACTGCATTCTAGTTGTGGTTTGTCCAAACTCATCAATGTATCTTATCATGTCTGGTCGA
CTCTAGACTCTTCCGCTTCCTCGCTCACTGACTCGCTGCGCTCGGTCGTTCGGCTGCGGCGAGCGGTATC
AGCTCACTCAAAGGCGGTAATACGGTTATCCACAGAATCAGGGGATAACGCAGGAAAGAACATGTGAGCA
AAAGGCCAGCAAAAGGCCAGGAACCGTAAAAAGGCCGCGTTGCTGGCGTTTTTCCATAGGCTCCGCCCCC
CTGACGAGCATCACAAAAATCGACGCTCAAGTCAGAGGTGGCGAAACCCGACAGGACTATAAAGATACCA
GGCGTTTCCCCCTGGAAGCTCCCTCGTGCGCTCTCCTGTTCCGACCCTGCCGCTTACCGGATACCTGTCC
GCCTTTCTCCCTTCGGGAAGCGTGGCGCTTTCTCATAGCTCACGCTGTAGGTATCTCAGTTCGGTGTAGG
TCGTTCGCTCCAAGCTGGGCTGTGTGCACGAACCCCCCGTTCAGCCCGACCGCTGCGCCTTATCCGGTAA
CTATCGTCTTGAGTCCAACCCGGTAAGACACGACTTATCGCCACTGGCAGCAGCCACTGGTAACAGGATT
AGCAGAGCGAGGTATGTAGGCGGTGCTACAGAGTTCTTGAAGTGGTGGCCTAACTACGGCTACACTAGAA
GAACAGTATTTGGTATCTGCGCTCTGCTGAAGCCAGTTACCTTCGGAAAAAGAGTTGGTAGCTCTTGATC
CGGCAAACAAACCACCGCTGGTAGCGGTGGTTTTTTTGTTTGCAAGCAGCAGATTACGCGCAGAAAAAAA
GGATCTCAAGAAGATCCTTTGATCTTTTCTACGGGGTCTGACGCTCAGTGGAACGAAAACTCACGTTAAG
GGATTTTGGTCATGAGATTATCAAAAAGGATCTTCACCTAGATCCTTTTAAATTAAAAATGAAGTTTTAA
ATCAATCTAAAGTATATATGAGTAAACTTGGTCTGACAGTTACCAATGCTTAATCAGTGAGGCACCTATC
TCAGCGATCTGTCTATTTCGTTCATCCATAGTTGCCTGACTCCCCGTCGTGTAGATAACTACGATACGGG
AGGGCTTACCATCTGGCCCCAGTGCTGCAATGATACCGCGAGACCCACGCTCACCGGCTCCAGATTTATC
AGCAATAAACCAGCCAGCCGGAAGGGCCGAGCGCAGAAGTGGTCCTGCAACTTTATCCGCCTCCATCCAG
TCTATTAATTGTTGCCGGGAAGCTAGAGTAAGTAGTTCGCCAGTTAATAGTTTGCGCAACGTTGTTGCCA
TTGCTACAGGCATCGTGGTGTCACGCTCGTCGTTTGGTATGGCTTCATTCAGCTCCGGTTCCCAACGATC
AAGGCGAGTTACATGATCCCCCATGTTGTGCAAAAAAGCGGTTAGCTCCTTCGGTCCTCCGATCGTTGTC
AGAAGTAAGTTGGCCGCAGTGTTATCACTCATGGTTATGGCAGCACTGCATAATTCTCTTACTGTCATGC
CATCCGTAAGATGCTTTTCTGTGACTGGTGAGTACTCAACCAAGTCATTCTGAGAATAGTGTATGCGGCG
ACCGAGTTGCTCTTGCCCGGCGTCAATACGGGATAATACCGCGCCACATAGCAGAACTTTAAAAGTGCTC
ATCATTGGAAAACGTTCTTCGGGGCGAAAACTCTCAAGGATCTTACCGCTGTTGAGATCCAGTTCGATGT
AACCCACTCGTGCACCCAACTGATCTTCAGCATCTTTTACTTTCACCAGCGTTTCTGGGTGAGCAAAAAC
AGGAAGGCAAAATGCCGCAAAAAAGGGAATAAGGGCGACACGGAAATGTTGAATACTCATACTCTTCCTT
TTTCAATATTATTGAAGCATTTATCAGGGTTATTGTCTCATGAGCGGATACATATTTGAATGTATTTAGA
AAAATAAACAAATAGGGGTTCCGCGCACATTTCCCCGAAAAGTGCCACCTGACGTCTAAGAAACCATTAT
TATCATGACATTAACCTATAAAAATAGGCGTATCACGAGGCCCTTTCGTCTCGCGCGTTTCGGTGATGAC
GGTGAAAACCTCTGACACATGCAGCTCCCGGAGACGGTCACAGCTTGTCTGTAAGCGGATGCCGGGAGCA
GACAAGCCCGTCAGGGCGCGTCAGCGGGTGTTGGCGGGTGTCGGGGCTGGCTTAACTATGCGGCATCAGA
GCAGATTGTACTGAGAGTGCACCATATGCGGTGTGAAATACCGCACAGATGCGTAAGGAGAAAATACCGC
ATCAGGAAATTGTAAGCGTTAATATTTTGTTAAAATTCGCGTTAAATTTTTGTTAAATCAGCTCATTTTT
TAACCAATAGGCCGAAATCGGCAAAATCCCTTATAAATCAAAAGAATAGACCGAGATAGGGT
[37 nt withheld, positions 7623-7659]
AAAGAACGTGGACTCCAACGTCAAAGG
[49 nt withheld, positions 7687-7735]
T
[91 nt withheld, positions 7737-7827]
G
[124 nt withheld, positions 7829-7952]
CCATTCGCCATTCAGGCTGCGCAACTGTTGGGAAGGGCGATCGGTGCGGGCCTCTTCGCTATTACGCCAG
CTGGCGAAAGGGGGATGTGCTGCAAGGCGATT
